>Addgene plasmid #97008 | p15a_Kan_MLS_Rosa26_Short_CRISPRDel | depositor full sequence | sequence record 178620 | p15a_Kan_MLS_Rosa26_Short_CRISPRDel sequence 4383 bps
GCTAGCGGAGTGTATACTGGCTTACTATGTTGGCACTGATGAGGGTGTCAGTGAAGTGCTTCATGTGGCA
GGAGAAAAAAGGCTGCACCGGTGCGTCAGCAGAATATGTGATACAGGATATATTCCGCTTCCTCGCTCAC
TGACTCGCTACGCTCGGTCGTTCGACTGCGGCGAGCGGAAATGGCTTACGAACGGGGCGGAGATTTCCTG
GAAGATGCCAGGAAGATACTTAACAGGGAAGTGAGAGGGCCGCGGCAAAGCCGTTTTTCCATAGGCTCCG
CCCCCCTGACAAGCATCACGAAATCTGACGCTCAAATCAGTGGTGGCGAAACCCGACAGGACTATAAAGA
TACCAGGCGTTTCCCCCTGGCGGCTCCCTCGTGCGCTCTCCTGTTCCTGCCTTTCGGTTTACCGGTGTCA
TTCCGCTGTTATGGCCGCGTTTGTCTCATTCCACGCCTGACACTCAGTTCCGGGTAGGCAGTTCGCTCCA
AGCTGGACTGTATGCACGAACCCCCCGTTCAGTCCGACCGCTGCGCCTTATCCGGTAACTATCGTCTTGA
GTCCAACCCGGAAAGACATGCAAAAGCACCACTGGCAGCAGCCACTGGTAATTGATTTAGAGGAGTTAGT
CTTGAAGTCATGCGCCGGTTAAGGCTAAACTGAAAGGACAAGTTTTGGTGACTGCGCTCCTCCAAGCCAG
TTACCTCGGTTCAAAGAGTTGGTAGCTCAGAGAACCTTCGAAAAACCGCCCTGCAAGGCGGTTTTTTCGT
TTTCAGAGCAAGAGATTACGCGCAGACCAAAACGATCTCAAGAAGATCATCTTATTAATCAGATAAAATA
TTTCTAGATTTCAGTGCAATTTATCTCTTCAAATGTAGCACCTGAAGTCAGCCCCATACGATATAAGTTG
TATTTCGTCGACGGAAGAGCGGCGCGCCAAATCTCCGTTCTGTGAGACAGCCGGGTACGAGTCGTGACGC
TGGAAGGGGCAAGCGGGTGGTGGGCAGGAATGCGGTCCGCCCTGCAGCAACCGGAGGGGGAGGGAGAAGG
GAGCGGAAAAGTCTCCACCGGACGCGGCCATGGCTCGGGGGGGGGGGGGCAGCGGAGGAGCGCTTCCGGC
CGACGTCTCGTCGCTGATTGGCTTCTTTTCCTCCCGCCGTGTGTGAAAACACAAATGGCGTGTTTTGGTT
GGCGTAAGGCGCCTGTCAGTTAACGGCAGCCGGAGTGCGCAGCCGCCGGCAGCCTCGCTCTGCCCACTGG
GTGGGGCGGGAGGTAGGTGGGGTGAGGCGAGCTGGACGTGCGGGCGCGGTCGGCCTCTGGCGGGGCGGGG
GAGGGGAGGGAGGGTCAGCGAAAGTAGCTCGCGCGCGAGCGGCCGCCCACCCTCCCCTTCCTCTGGGGGA
GTCGTTTTACCCGCCGCCGGCCGGGCCTCGTCGTCTGATTGGCTCTCGGGGCCCAGAAAACTGGCCCTTG
CCATTGGCTCGTGTTCGTGCAAGTTGAGTCCATCCGCCGGCCAGCGGGGGCGGCGAGGAGGCGCTCCCAG
GTTCCGGCCCTCCCCTCGGCCCCGCGCCGCAGAGTCTGGCCGCGCGCCCCTGCGCAACGTGGCAGGAAGC
GCGCGCTGGGGGCGGGGACGGGCAGTAGGGCTGAGCGGCTGCGGGGCGGGTGCAAGCACGTTTCCGACTT
GAGTTGCCTCAAGAGGGGCGTGCTGAGCCAGACCTCCATCGCGCACTCCGGGGAGTGGAGGGAAGGAGCG
AGGGCTCAGTTGGGCTGTTTTGGAGGCAGGAAGCACTTGCTCTCCCAAAGTCGCTCTGAGTTGTTATCAG
TAAGGGAGCTGCAGTGGAGTAGGCGGGGAGAAGGCCGCACCCTTCTCCGGAGGGGGGAGGGGAGTGTTGC
AATACCTTTCTGGGAGTTCTCTGCTGCCTCCTGGCTTCTGAGGACCGCCCTGGGCCTGGGAGAATCCCTT
CCCCCTCTTCTTTCTTTAATTAAAGAAGATGGGCGGGAGTCTTCTGGGCAGGCTTAAAGGCTAACCTGGT
GTGTGGGCGTTGTCCTGCAGGGGAATTGAACAGGTGTAAAATTGGAGGGACAAGACTTCCCACAGATTTT
CGGTTTTGTCGGGAAGTTTTTTAATAGGGGCAAATAAGGAAAATGGGAGGATAGGTAGTCATCTGGGGTT
TTATGCAGCAAAACTACAGGTTATTATTGCTTGTGATCCGCCTCGGAGTATTTTCCATCGAGGTAGATTA
AAGACATGCTCACCCGAGTTTTATACTCTCCTGCTTGAGATCCTTACTACAGTATGAAATTACAGTGTCG
CGAGTTAGACTATGTAAGCAGAATTTTAATCATTTTTAAAGAGCCCAGTACTTCATATCCATTTCTCCCG
CTCCTTCTGCAGCCTTATCAAAAGGTATTTTAGAACACTCATTTTAGCCCCATTTTCATTTATTATACTG
GCTTATCCAACCCCTAGACAGAGCATTGGCATTTTCCCTTTCCTGATCTTAGAAGTCTGATGACTCATGA
AACCAGACAGATTAGTTACATACACCACAAATCGAGGCTGTAGCTGGGGCCTCAACACTGCAGTTCTTTT
ATAACTCCTTAGTACACTTTTTGTTGATCCTTTGCCTTGATCCTTAATTTTCAGTGTCTATCACCTCTCC
CGTCAGGTGGTGTTCCACATTTGGGCCTATTCTCAGTCCAGGGAGTTTTACAACAATAGATGTATTGAGA
ATCCAACCTAAAGCTTAACTTTCCACTCCCATGAATGCCTCTCTCCTTTTTCTCCATTTATAAACTGAGC
TATTAACCATTAATGGTTTCCAGGTGGATGTCTCCTCCCCCAATATTACCTGATGTATCTTACATATTGC
CAGGCTGATATTTTAAGACATTAAAAGGTATATTTCATTATTGAGCCACATGGTATTGATTACTGCTTAC
TAAAATTTTGTCATTGTACACATCTGTAAAAGGTGGTTCCTTTTGGAATGCAAAGTTCAGGTGTTTGTTG
TCTTTCCTGACCTAAGGTCTTGTGAGCTTGTATTTTTTCTATTTAAGCAGTGCTTTCTCTTGGACTGGCT
TGACTCATGGCATTCTACACGTTATTGCTGGTCTAAATGTGATTTTGCCAAGCTTCTTCAGGACCTATAA
TTTTGCTTGACTTGTAGCCAAACACAAGTAAAATGATTAAGCAACAAATGTATTTGTGAAGCTTGGTCCA
CCACGCTCGGAGGGCCTGTTAGAAAAACTCATCGAGCATCAAATGAAACTGCAATTTATTCATATCAGGA
TTATCAATACCATATTTTTGAAAAAGCCGTTTCTGTAATGAAGGAGAAAACTCACCGAGGCAGTTCCATA
GGATGGCAAGATCCTGGTATCGGTCTGCGATTCCGACTCGTCCAACATCAATACAACCTATTAATTTCCC
CTCGTCAAAAATAAGGTTATCAAGTGAGAAATCACCATGAGTGACGACTGAATCCGGTGAGAATGGCAAA
AGCTTATGCATTTCTTTCCAGACTTGTTCAACAGGCCAGCCATTACGCTCGTCATCAAAATCACTCGCAT
CAACCAAACCGTTATTCATTCGTGATTGCGCCTGAGCGAGACGAAATACGCGATCGCTGTTAAAAGGACA
ATTACAAACAGGAATCGAATGCAACCGGCGCAGGAACACTGCCAGCGCATCAACAATATTTTCACCTGAA
TCAGGATATTCTTCTAATACCTGGAATGCTGTTTTCCCGGGGATCGCAGTGGTGAGTAACCATGCATCAT
CAGGAGTACGGATAAAATGCTTGATGGTCGGAAGAGGCATAAATTCCGTCAGCCAGTTTAGTCTGACCAT
CTCATCTGTAACATCATTGGCAACGCTACCTTTGCCATGTTTCAGAAACAACTCTGGCGCATCGGGCTTC
CCATACAATCGATAGATTGTCGCACCTGATTGCCCGACATTATCGCGAGCCCATTTATACCCATATAAAT
CAGCATCCATGTTGGAATTTAATCGCGGCCTCGAGCAAGACGTTTCCCGTTGAATATGGCTCATAACACC
CCTTGTATTACTGTTTATGTAAGCAGACAGTTTTATTGTTCATGATGATATATTTTTATCTTGTGCAATG
TAACATCAGAGATTTTGAGACACAACGTGGCTTTGTTGAATAAATCGAACTTTTGCTGAGTTGAAGGATC
AGATCACGCATCTTCCCGACAACGCAGACCGTTCCGTGGCAAAGCAAAAGTTCAAAATCACCAACTGGTC
CACCTACAACAAAGCTCTCATCAACCGTGGCTCCCTCACTTTCTGGCTGGATGATGGGGCGATTCAGGCC
TGGTATGAGTCAGCAACACCTTCTTCACGAGGCAGACCTCAGC
Features (pLannotate 1.2.2; 7 found; start..end, strand, type, name):
    123..178     -  rep_origin     RSF ori (fragment): Plasmids containing the RSF 1030 origin of replication can be propagated in E. coli cells that contain additional plasmids with compatible origins.
    266..811     -  rep_origin     p15A ori: Plasmids containing the medium-copy-number p15A origin of replication can be propagated in E. coli cells that contain a second plasmid with the ColE1 origin.
    945..1970    +  misc_feature   Rosa26 left arm (fragment): left homology arm from intron 1 of the mouse Rosa26 gene (Soriano, 1999)
   1987..2797    +  misc_feature   Rosa26 right arm: right homology arm from intron 1 of the mouse Rosa26 gene (Soriano, 1999)
   3239..4054    -  CDS            KanR: aminoglycoside phosphotransferase; aph(3')-Ia; confers resistance to kanamycin in bacteria or G418 (Geneticin®) in eukaryotes
   4239..4382    +  CDS            TRA2_ECOLX (fragment): Protein predicted: Swiss-Prot protein existence level 4. Required for transposition of transposon Tn903. From Escherichia coli.
   4381..24      +  misc_feature   bom (fragment) (across the origin): basis of mobility region from pBR322
