>Addgene plasmid #97008 | p15a_Kan_MLS_Rosa26_Short_CRISPRDel | addgene full sequence | sequence record 202953 | Addgene NGS Result
GCTAGCGGAGTGTATACTGGCTTACTATGTTGGCACTGATGAGGGTGTCAGTGAAGTGCTTCATGTGGCA
GGAGAAAAAAGGCTGCACCGGTGCGTCAGCAGAATATGTGATACAGGATATATTCCGCTTCCTCGCTCAC
TGACTCGCTACGCTCGGTCGTTCGACTGCGGCGAGCGGAAATGGCTTACGAACGGGGCGGAGATTTCCTG
GAAGATGCCAGGAAGATACTTAACAGGGAAGTGAGAGGGCCGCGGCAAAGCCGTTTTTCCATAGGCTCCG
CCCCCCTGACAAGCATCACGAAATCTGACGCTCAAATCAGTGGTGGCGAAACCCGACAGGACTATAAAGA
TACCAGGCGTTTCCCCCTGGCGGCTCCCTCGTGCGCTCTCCTGTTCCTGCCTTTCGGTTTACCGGTGTCA
TTCCGCTGTTATGGCCGCGTTTGTCTCATTCCACGCCTGACACTCAGTTCCGGGTAGGCAGTTCGCTCCA
AGCTGGACTGTATGCACGAACCCCCCGTTCAGTCCGACCGCTGCGCCTTATCCGGTAACTATCGTCTTGA
GTCCAACCCGGAAAGACATGCAAAAGCACCACTGGCAGCAGCCACTGGTAATTGATTTAGAGGAGTTAGT
CTTGAAGTCATGCGCCGGTTAAGGCTAAACTGAAAGGACAAGTTTTGGTGACTGCGCTCCTCCAAGCCAG
TTACCTCGGTTCAAAGAGTTGGTAGCTCAGAGAACCTTCGAAAAACCGCCCTGCAAGGCGGTTTTTTCGT
TTTCAGAGCAAGAGATTACGCGCAGACCAAAACGATCTCAAGAAGATCATCTTATTAATCAGATAAAATA
TTTCTAGATTTCAGTGCAATTTATCTCTTCAAATGTAGCACCTGAAGTCAGCCCCATACGATATAAGTTG
TATTTCGTCGACGGAAGAGCGGCGCGCCAAATCTCCGTTCTGTGAGACAGCCGGGTACGAGTCGTGACGC
TGGAAGGGGCAAGCGGGTGGTGGGCAGGAATGCGGTCCGCCCTGCAGCAACCGGAGGGGGAGGGAGAAGG
GAGCGGAAAAGTCTCCACCGGACGCGGCCATGGCTCGGGGGGGGGGGGGCAGCGGAGGAGCGCTTCCGGC
CGACGTCTCGTCGCTGATTGGCTTCTTTTCCTCCCGCCGTGTGTGAAAACACAAATGGCGTGTTTTGGTT
GGCGTAAGGCGCCTGTCAGTTAACGGCAGCCGGAGTGCGCAGCCGCCGGCAGCCTCGCTCTGCCCACTGG
GTGGGGCGGGAGGTAGGTGGGGTGAGGCGAGCTGGACGTGCGGGCGCGGTCGGCCTCTGGCGGGGCGGGG
GRGGGGAGGGAGGGTCAGCGAAAGTAGCTCGCGCGCGAGCGGCCGCCCACCCTCCCCTTCCTCTGGGGGA
GTCGTTTTACCCGCCGCCGGCCGGGCCTCGTCGTCTGATTGGCTCTCGGGGCCCAGAAAACTGGCCCTTG
CCATTGGCTCGTGTTCGTGCAAGTTGAGTCCATCCGCCGGCCAGCGGGGGCGGCGAGGAGGCGCTCCCAG
GTTCCGGCCCTCCCCTCGGCCCCGCGCCGCAGAGTCTGGCCGCGCGCCCCTGCGCAACGTGGCAGGAAGC
GCGCGCTGGGGGCGGGGACGGGCAGTAGGGCTGAGCGGCTGCGGGGCGGGTGCAAGCACGTTTCCGACTT
GAGTTGCCTCAAGAGGGGCGTGCTGAGCCAGACCTCCATCGCGCACTCCGGGGAGTGGAGGGAAGGAGCG
AGGGCTCAGTTGGGCTGTTTTGGAGGCAGGAAGCACTTGCTCTCCCAAAGTCGCTCTGAGTTGTTATCAG
TAAGGGAGCTGCAGTGGAGTAGGCGGGGAGAAGGCCGCACCCTTCTCCGGAGGGGGGAGGGGAGTGTTGC
AATACCTTTCTGGGAGTTCTCTGCTGCCTCCTGGCTTCTGAGGACCGCCCTGGGCCTGGGAGAATCCCTT
CCCCCTCTTCTTTCTTTAATTAAAGAAGATGGGCGGGAGTCTTCTGGGCAGGCTTAAAGGCTAACCTGGT
GTGTGGGCGTTGTCCTGCAGGGGAATTGAACAGGTGTAAAATTGGAGGGACAAGACTTCCCACAGATTTT
CGGTTTTGTCGGGAAGTTTTTTAATAGGGGCAAATAAGGAAAATGGGAGGATAGGTAGTCATCTGGGGTT
TTATGCAGCAAAACTACAGGTTATTATTGCTTGTGATCCGCCTCGGAGTATTTTCCATCGAGGTAGATTA
AAGACATGCTCACCCGAGTTTTATACTCTCCTGCTTGAGATCCTTACTACAGTATGAAATTACAGTGTCG
CGAGTTAGACTATGTAAGCAGAATTTTAATCATTTTTAAAGAGCCCAGTACTTCATATCCATTTCTCCCG
CTCCTTCTGCAGCCTTATCAAAAGGTATTTTAGAACACTCATTTTAGCCCCATTTTCATTTATTATACTG
GCTTATCCAACCCCTAGACAGAGCATTGGCATTTTCCCTTTCCTGATCTTAGAAGTCTGATGACTCATGA
AACCAGACAGATTAGTTACATACACCACAAATCGAGGCTGTAGCTGGGGCCTCAACACTGCAGTTCTTTT
ATAACTCCTTAGTACACTTTTTGTTGATCCTTTGCCTTGATCCTTAATTTTCAGTGTCTATCACCTCTCC
CGTCAGGTGGTGTTCCACATTTGGGCCTATTCTCAGTCCAGGGAGTTTTACAACAATAGATGTATTGAGA
ATCCAACCTAAAGCTTAACTTTCCACTCCCATGAATGCCTCTCTCCTTTTTCTCCATTTATAAACTGAGC
TATTAACCATTAATGGTTTCCAGGTGGATGTCTCCTCCCCCAATATTACCTGATGTATCTTACATATTGC
CAGGCTGATATTTTAAGACATTAAAAGGTATATTTCATTATTGAGCCACATGGTATTGATTACTGCTTAC
TAAAATTTTGTCATTGTACACATCTGTAAAAGGTGGTTCCTTTTGGAATGCAAAGTTCAGGTGTTTGTTG
TCTTTCCTGACCTAAGGTCTTGTGAGCTTGTATTTTTTCTATTTAAGCAGTGCTTTCTCTTGGACTGGCT
TGACTCATGGCATTCTACACGTTATTGCTGGTCTAAATGTGATTTTGCCAAGCTTCTTCAGGACCTATAA
TTTTGCTTGACTTGTAGCCAAACACAAGTAAAATGATTAAGCAACAAATGTATTTGTGAAGCTTGGTCCA
CCACGCTCGGAGGGCCTGTTAGAAAAACTCATCGAGCATCAAATGAAACTGCAATTTATTCATATCAGGA
TTATCAATACCATATTTTTGAAAAAGCCGTTTCTGTAATGAAGGAGAAAACTCACCGAGGCAGTTCCATA
GGATGGCAAGATCCTGGTATCGGTCTGCGATTCCGACTCGTCCAACATCAATACAACCTATTAATTTCCC
CTCGTCAAAAATAAGGTTATCAAGTGAGAAATCACCATGAGTGACGACTGAATCCGGTGAGAATGGCAAA
AGCTTATGCATTTCTTTCCAGACTTGTTCAACAGGCCAGCCATTACGCTCGTCATCAAAATCACTCGCAT
CAACCAAACCGTTATTCATTCGTGATTGCGCCTGAGCGAGACGAAATACGCGATCGCTGTTAAAAGGACA
ATTACAAACAGGAATCGAATGCAACCGGCGCAGGAACACTGCCAGCGCATCAACAATATTTTCACCTGAA
TCAGGATATTCTTCTAATACCTGGAATGCTGTTTTCCCGGGGATCGCAGTGGTGAGTAACCATGCATCAT
CAGGAGTACGGATAAAATGCTTGATGGTCGGAAGAGGCATAAATTCCGTCAGCCAGTTTAGTCTGACCAT
CTCATCTGTAACATCATTGGCAACGCTACCTTTGCCATGTTTCAGAAACAACTCTGGCGCATCGGGCTTC
CCATACAATCGATAGATTGTCGCACCTGATTGCCCGACATTATCGCGAGCCCATTTATACCCATATAAAT
CAGCATCCATGTTGGAATTTAATCGCGGCCTCGAGCAAGACGTTTCCCGTTGAATATGGCTCATAACACC
CCTTGTATTACTGTTTATGTAAGCAGACAGTTTTATTGTTCATGATGATATATTTTTATCTTGTGCAATG
TAACATCAGAGATTTTGAGACACAACGTGGCTTTGTTGAATAAATCGAACTTTTGCTGAGTTGAAGGATC
AGATCACGCATCTTCCCGACAACGCAGACCGTTCCGTGGCAAAGCAAAAGTTCAAAATCACCAACTGGTC
CACCTACAACAAAGCTCTCATCAACCGTGGCTCCCTCACTTTCTGGCTGGATGATGGGGCGATTCAGGCC
TGGTATGAGTCAGCAACACCTTCTTCACGAGGCAGACCTCAGC
Features (pLannotate 1.2.2; 7 found; start..end, strand, type, name):
    123..178     -  rep_origin     RSF ori (fragment): Plasmids containing the RSF 1030 origin of replication can be propagated in E. coli cells that contain additional plasmids with compatible origins.
    266..811     -  rep_origin     p15A ori: Plasmids containing the medium-copy-number p15A origin of replication can be propagated in E. coli cells that contain a second plasmid with the ColE1 origin.
    945..1970    +  misc_feature   Rosa26 left arm (fragment): left homology arm from intron 1 of the mouse Rosa26 gene (Soriano, 1999)
   1987..2797    +  misc_feature   Rosa26 right arm: right homology arm from intron 1 of the mouse Rosa26 gene (Soriano, 1999)
   3239..4054    -  CDS            KanR: aminoglycoside phosphotransferase; aph(3')-Ia; confers resistance to kanamycin in bacteria or G418 (Geneticin®) in eukaryotes
   4239..4382    +  CDS            TRA2_ECOLX (fragment): Protein predicted: Swiss-Prot protein existence level 4. Required for transposition of transposon Tn903. From Escherichia coli.
   4381..24      +  misc_feature   bom (fragment) (across the origin): basis of mobility region from pBR322
