[The description below was written by a language model from this plasmid's Addgene catalogue record and pLannotate feature annotations shown in this document.]
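Description:
p15a_Kan_MLS_Rosa26_Short_CRISPRDel is an empty gene-targeting backbone of 4,383 bp for knock-in at the mouse Rosa26 locus in embryonic stem cells. It is built on a p15A-origin plasmid, which is maintained at low copy in E. coli and is compatible with ColE1-type plasmids. Selection is by kanamycin through an aph(3')-Ia (KanR) gene. The annotation also picks up small fragments of an RSF origin, a pBR322 bom region and a Tn903 transposition protein. These appear to be backbone remnants flanking the origin and resistance gene rather than functional parts.

The payload consists only of two homology arms from intron 1 of mouse Rosa26. The left (5') arm is annotated at about 1 kb and the right (3') arm at about 0.8 kb, in line with the "Short" in the name. The arms are separated by a gap of only a few bases, where the depositor describes a PacI site for inserting a cassette of interest. No promoter, reporter, mammalian selection marker or recombinase sites are annotated, so all expression elements must come from the cloned cassette, even though the catalogue lists the vector type as mammalian expression.

The "CRISPRDel" design means that the sgRNA target sequence recognised by the companion px330-based Rosa26 guide/Cas9 plasmid has been removed from the arms. Cas9 can therefore cut the genomic locus to stimulate homology-directed repair without cleaving the donor or re-cutting the correctly targeted allele. According to the associated publication's title, the vector belongs to a CRISPR toolbox for generating intersectional genetic mouse models for circuit mapping.
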