Addgene plasmid #97008: p15a_Kan_MLS_Rosa26_Short_CRISPRDel
Purpose: (Empty Backbone) Rosa26 locus targeting vector
Depositing lab: Russell Ray. Depositing organization: Baylor College of Medicine. Publication: A CRISPR toolbox for generating intersectional genetic mouse models for functional, molecular, and anatomical circuit mapping. Lusk SJ, McKinney A, Hunt PJ, Fahey PG, Patel J, Chang A, Sun JJ, Martinez VK, Zhu PJ, Egbert JR, Allen G, Jiang X, Arenkiel BR, Tolias AS, Costa-Mattioli M, Ray RS. BMC Biol. 2022 Jan 28;20(1):28. doi: 10.1186/s12915-022-01227-0. PubMed 35086530.
Backbone
  Vector backbone: p15a ori vector
  Backbone size (bp): 4383
  Vector type: Mammalian Expression, CRISPR
Growth in bacteria
  Bacterial resistance: Kanamycin, 50 μg/mL
  Growth temperature: 37°C
  Growth strain: DH5alpha
  Copy number: Low Copy
Terms and licenses: Academic/Nonprofit Terms; Industry Terms: Not Available to Industry
Depositor comments: This plasmid is for ES cell targeting into the Rosa26 locus. It consists of a 5' homology arm and a 3' homology arm only. A cassette of interest can be cloned into a PacI site between the two arms. This vector lacks the sgRNA target sequence found in the px330_Rosa_sgRNA plasmid.
How to cite: p15a_Kan_MLS_Rosa26_Short_CRISPRDel was a gift from Russell Ray (Addgene plasmid # 97008 ; http://n2t.net/addgene:97008 ; RRID:Addgene_97008)
